>Addgene plasmid #191666 | pCAG-NCad-GA | addgene full sequence | sequence record 375169 | Addgene NGS Result
GGGGCGGGGCGAGGCGGAGAGGTGCGGCGGCAGCCAATCAGAGCGGCGCGCTCCGAAAGTTTCCTTTTAT
GGCGAGGCGGCGGCGGCGGCGGCCCTATAAAAAGCGAAGCGCGCGGCGGGCGGGAGTCGCTGCGCGCTGC
CTTCGCCCCGTGCCCCGCTCCGCCGCCGCCTCGCGCCGCCCGCCCCGGCTCTGACTGACCGCGTTACTCC
CACAGGTGAGCGGGCGGGACGGCCCTTCTCCTCCGGGCTGTAATTAGCGCTTGGTTTAATGACGGCTTGT
TTCTTTTCTGTGGCTGCGTGAAAGCCTTGAGGGGCTCCGGGAGGGCCCTTTGTGCGGGGGGAGCGGCTCG
GGGGGTGCGTGCGTGTGTGTGTGCGTGGGGAGCGCCGCGTGCGGCTCCGCGCTGCCCGGCGGCTGTGAGC
GCTGCGGGCGCGGCGCGGGGCTTTGTGCGCTCCGCAGTGTGCGCGAGGGGAGCGCGGCCGGGGGCGGTGC
CCCGCGGTGCGGGGGGGGCTGCGAGGGGAACAAAGGCTGCGTGCGGGGTGTGTGCGTGGGGGGGTGAGCA
GGGGGTGTGGGCGCGTCGGTCGGGCTGCAACCCCCCCTGCACCCCCCTCCCCGAGTTGCTGAGCACGGCC
CGGCTTCGGGTGCGGGGCTCCGTACGGGGCGTGGCGCGGGGCTCGCCGTGCCGGGCGGGGGGTGGCGGCA
GGTGGGGGTGCCGGGCGGGGCGGGGCCGCCTCGGGCCGGGGAGGGCTCGGGGGAGGGGCGCGGCGGCCCC
CGGAGCGCCGGCGGCTGTCGAGGCGCGGCGAGCCGCAGCCATTGCCTTTTATGGTAATCGTGCGAGAGGG
CGCAGGGACTTCCTTTGTCCCAAATCTGTGCGGAGCCGAAATCTGGGAGGCGCCGCCGCACCCCCTCTAG
CGGGCGCGGGGCGAAGCGGTGCGGCGCCGGCAGGAAGGAAATGGGCGGGGAGGGCCTTCGTGCGTCGCCG
CGCCGCCGTCCCCTTCTCCCTCTCCAGCCTCGGGGCTGTCCGCGGGGGGACGGCTGCCTTCGGGGGGGAC
GGGGCAGGGCGGGGTTCGGCTTCTGGCGTGTGACCGGCGGCTCTAGAGCCTCTGCTAACCATGTTCATGC
CTTCTTCTTTTTCCTACAGCTCCTGGGCAACGTGCTGGTTATTGTGCTGTCTCATCATTTTGGCAAAGAA
TTCACCATGTGCCGGATAGCGGGAGCGCCGCGGACCCTGCTGCCGCTTCTGGCGGCCTTGCTTCAGGCGT
CTGTGGAGGCTTCTGGTGAAATTGCATTATGCAAGACTGGATTTCCTGAAGATGTTTACAGCGCAGTCTT
ACCGAAGGATGTGCACGAAGGACAGCCCCTTCTCAATGTGAAATTCAGCAACTGCAATAGAAAAAGGAAA
GTTCAGTATGAAAGCAGCGAGCCAGCAGATTTCAAGGTGGACGAGGACGGCACGGTGTATGCTGTGAGAA
GCTTCCCTCTCACTGCAGAGCAGGCAAAGTTCCTGATATATGCCCAAGACAAAGAAACCCAGGAAAAGTG
GCAGGTAGCTGTAAACCTGAGCCGGGAGCCAACCCTGACTGAGGAGCCTATGAAGGAACCACATGAAATT
GAAGAAATAGTATTCCCTAGACAACTTGCCAAGCACAGTGGAGCTCTACAAAGGCAGAAGAGAGACTGGG
TCATCCCGCCAATCAACTTGCCAGAAAACTCCAGAGGACCCTTTCCTCAAGAGCTTGTCAGAATCAGGTC
TGATAGAGATAAAAACCTTTCCCTGAGATACAGCGTCACTGGGCCAGGAGCTGACCAGCCTCCAACGGGC
ATCTTCATTATCAACCCCATCTCAGGACAGCTGTCAGTCACAAAGCCTCTGGATCGAGAGCTGATAGCCC
GGTTTCACTTGAGAGCACATGCAGTGGACATCAATGGCAATCAAGTGGAGAACCCCATTGACATTGTCAT
CAATGTTATTGACATGAATGATAACAGACCTGAGTTTCTGCACCAGGTTTGGAATGGGTCTGTTCCAGAG
GGATCAAAGCCTGGGACGTATGTGATGACGGTCACTGCCATTGATGCGGATGATCCAAATGCCCTGAATG
GAATGCTGCGGTACAGGATCCTGGGCTCAGTTAGTAAGAGCGAGGAGGTAATCAAGGAGTTTATGAGGTT
TAAGGTCAGGCTCGAGGGCAGCATGAATGGGCATGAGTTTGAGATAGAGGGTGAAGGGGAAGGCAGACCA
TATGAGGGTACTCAAACAGCCAAGCTCAAAGTAACCAAGGGCGGTCCACTCCCTTTCGCATGGGATATTT
TGAGTCCCCTTATTATGTATGGTTCCAAAATGTATGTGAAGCACCCTGCAGATGTGCCTGATTATATGAA
ACTGTCATTCCCTGAGGGTTTCAAGTGGGAAAGAGTGATGCATTTTGAAGATGGTGGACTCGTCACAGCT
ACACAGGACAGTTCCTTGCAAGATGGTACACTTATTTACAAAGTAAAGATGCGGGGTACAAACTTCCCTC
CAGATGGTCCCGTTATGCAGAAGAAGACACTCGGTTGGGACTACGCAACAGAGCGACTCTATCCCGAGGA
GGGCGTTCTCAAAGGTGAACTGCTGGGACGACTGAAACTCAAGGACGGCGGACTGAATCTGGTGGAAAGT
AAGACCATATACATGGCTAAAAAACCCGTACAACTCCCAGGATACTATTTTGTCGACACAAAGCTGGATA
TTACCTCCCATAATGAGGATTACACCATTGTAGAGCAATACGAGAGGAGTGAAGGCCGGCATCATCTGGG
ACATGGTACAGGCTCTACTGGATCTGGCAGTAGCGGCTCAGCTAGCCAGATCCTGTCCCAGGCGCCCAGC
ACACCTTCACCCAACATGTTTACAATCAACAATGAGACTGGGGACATCATCACTGTGGCAGCTGGTCTGG
ATCGAGAGAAAGTGCAACAGTATACGTTAATAATTCAAGCCACAGACATGGAAGGCAATCCCACTTATGG
CCTTTCAAACACAGCCACAGCCGTCATCACGGTGACAGATGTCAATGACAATCCTCCAGAGTTTACTGCC
ATGACTTTCTACGGAGAAGTCCCTGAGAACAGGGTGGACGTCATTGTAGCCAACCTAACTGTCACGGACA
AAGATCAGCCCCACACGCCGGCCTGGAATGCGGCATACAGAATCAGTGGTGGAGACCCTACAGGAAGGTT
TGCCATCCTGACAGACCCCAACAGCAATGATGGGCTAGTCACAGTGGTAAAACCAATTGACTTTGAAACG
AATAGGATGTTTGTCCTTACTGTTGCTGCAGAAAACCAAGTGCCATTAGCTAAAGGCATTCAGCACCCAC
CTCAGTCGACAGCCACTGTGTCTGTGACAGTTATTGATGTCAATGAAAATCCTTATTTTGCCCCAAATCC
TAAAATCATTCGCCAAGAGGAAGGCCTCCACGCAGGTACCATGCTGACCACGCTCACTGCTCAGGACCCC
GATCGATATATGCAACAGAATATCAGATACACAAAATTGTCTGATCCTGCCAACTGGCTGAAAATAGACC
CCGTGAATGGGCAGATCACTACTATTGCCGTTTTGGACAGAGAATCGCCAAATGTAAAAAACAACATCTA
TAATGCTACCTTCCTTGCTTCTGACAATGGAATCCCGCCTATGAGTGGGACAGGAACACTGCAAATCTAT
TTACTTGATATCAATGACAACGCCCCTCAGGTGTTACCTCAAGAGGCGGAGACCTGTGAAACTCCAGAAC
CCAACTCAATTAACATCACAGCACTTGATTATGACATAGACCCAAACGCCGGGCCGTTCGCGTTTGATCT
TCCCTTATCTCCAGTGACTATTAAAAGAAACTGGACCATCAACCGGCTTAATGGTGATTTTGCTCAGCTC
AATTTAAAGATAAAATTTTTGGAAGCTGGTATCTATGAAGTTCCCATCATTATCACAGATTCAGGGAATC
CCCCCAAGTCCAACATTTCCATCCTGCGTGTGAAAGTTTGTCAGTGTGACTCCAATGGAGACTGCACGGA
CGTGGACAGGATCGTGGGTGCAGGGCTTGGCACGGGCGCCATCATCGCTATCCTTCTGTGTATCATCATC
CTGCTGATCCTTGTTCTCATGTTTGTGGTATGGATGAAACGGCGGGATAAAGAGCGCCAAGCCAAGCAGC
TTTTAATTGACCCAGAAGATGATGTAAGAGATAATATATTGAAATATGATGAAGAAGGTGGAGGAGAAGA
AGACCAGGACTATGACTTGAGCCAGCTCCAGCAACCAGATACTGTGGAGCCTGATGCCATCAAGCCCGTG
GGAATCAGACGGCTAGACGAGAGGCCTATCCATGCTGAGCCACAGTACCCAGTCCGATCCGCAGCCCCAC
ACCCTGGGGATATTGGGGACTTCATTAATGAGGGCCTTAAAGCTGCTGACAACGACCCCACGGCGCCACC
GTATGACTCCCTCTTAGTCTTTGACTACGAGGGCAGCGGCTCCACGGCTGGCTCCTTGAGCTCCCTCAAC
TCCTCCAGTAGCGGTGGGGACCAGGACTATGACTACCTGAATGACTGGGGACCCCGCTTCAAGAAACTGG
CGGACATGTACGGCGGTGGTGACGACAAGCTTTACCCATACGACGTCCCAGACTACCGGTAACTCGAGGC
GGCCGCTTTTTTCCTTAATTCACTCCTCAGGTGCAGGCTGCCTATCAGAAGGTGGTGGCTGGTGTGGCCA
ATGCCCTGGCTCACAAATACCACTGAGATCTTTTTCCCTCTGCCAAAAATTATGGGGACATCATGAAGCC
CCTTGAGCATCTGACTTCTGGCTAATAAAGGAAATTTATTTTCATTGCAATAGTGTGTTGGAATTTTTTG
TGTCTCTCACTCGGAAGGACATATGGGAGGGCAAATCATTTAAAACATCAGAATGAGTATTTGGTTTAGA
GTTTGGCAACATATGCCCATATGCTGGCTGCCATGAACAAAGGTTGGCTATAAAGAGGTCATCAGTATAT
GAAACAGCCCCCTGCTGTCCATTCCTTATTCCATAGAAAAGCCTTGACTTGAGGTTAGATTTTTTTTATA
TTTTGTTTTGTGTTATTTTTTTCTTTAACATCCCTAAAATTTTCCTTACATGTTTTACTAGCCAGATTTT
TCCTCCTCTCCTGACTACTCCCAGTCATAGCTGTCCCTCTTCTCTTATGGAGATCCCTCGACCTGCAGCC
CAAGCTTGGCGTAATCATGGTCATAGCTGTTTCCTGTGTGAAATTGTTATCCGCTCACAATTCCACACAA
CATACGAGCCGGAAGCATAAAGTGTAAAGCCTGGGGTGCCTAATGAGTGAGCTAACTCACATTAATTGCG
TTGCGCTCACTGCCCGCTTTCCAGTCGGGAAACCTGTCGTGCCAGCGGATCCGCATCTCAATTAGTCAGC
AACCATAGTCCCGCCCCTAACTCCGCCCATCCCGCCCCTAACTCCGCCCAGTTCCGCCCATTCTCCGCCC
CATGGCTGACTAATTTTTTTTATTTATGCAGAGGCCGAGGCCGCCTCGGCCTCTGAGCTATTCCAGAAGT
AGTGAGGAGGCTTTTTTGGAGGCCTAGGCTTTTGCAAAAAGCTAACTTGTTTATTGCAGCTTATAATGGT
TACAAATAAAGCAATAGCATCACAAATTTCACAAATAAAGCATTTTTTTCACTGCATTCTAGTTGTGGTT
TGTCCAAACTCATCAATGTATCTTATCATGTCTGGATCCGCTGCATTAATGAATCGGCCAACGCGCGGGG
AGAGGCGGTTTGCGTATTGGGCGCTCTTCCGCTTCCTCGCTCACTGACTCGCTGCGCTCGGTCGTTCGGC
TGCGGCGAGCGGTATCAGCTCACTCAAAGGCGGTAATACGGTTATCCACAGAATCAGGGGATAACGCAGG
AAAGAACATGTGAGCAAAAGGCCAGCAAAAGGCCAGGAACCGTAAAAAGGCCGCGTTGCTGGCGTTTTTC
CATAGGCTCCGCCCCCCTGACGAGCATCACAAAAATCGACGCTCAAGTCAGAGGTGGCGAAACCCGACAG
GACTATAAAGATACCAGGCGTTTCCCCCTGGAAGCTCCCTCGTGCGCTCTCCTGTTCCGACCCTGCCGCT
TACCGGATACCTGTCCGCCTTTCTCCCTTCGGGAAGCGTGGCGCTTTCTCATAGCTCACGCTGTAGGTAT
CTCAGTTCGGTGTAGGTCGTTCGCTCCAAGCTGGGCTGTGTGCACGAACCCCCCGTTCAGCCCGACCGCT
GCGCCTTATCCGGTAACTATCGTCTTGAGTCCAACCCGGTAAGACACGACTTATCGCCACTGGCAGCAGC
CACTGGTAACAGGATTAGCAGAGCGAGGTATGTAGGCGGTGCTACAGAGTTCTTGAAGTGGTGGCCTAAC
TACGGCTACACTAGAAGAACAGTATTTGGTATCTGCGCTCTGCTGAAGCCAGTTACCTTCGGAAAAAGAG
TTGGTAGCTCTTGATCCGGCAAACAAACCACCGCTGGTAGCGGTGGTTTTTTTGTTTGCAAGCAGCAGAT
TACGCGCAGAAAAAAAGGATCTCAAGAAGATCCTTTGATCTTTTCTACGGGGTCTGACGCTCAGTGGAAC
GAAAACTCACGTTAAGGGATTTTGGTCATGAGATTATCAAAAAGGATCTTCACCTAGATCCTTTTAAATT
AAAAATGAAGTTTTAAATCAATCTAAAGTATATATGAGTAAACTTGGTCTGACAGTTACCAATGCTTAAT
CAGTGAGGCACCTATCTCAGCGATCTGTCTATTTCGTTCATCCATAGTTGCCTGACTCCCCGTCGTGTAG
ATAACTACGATACGGGAGGGCTTACCATCTGGCCCCAGTGCTGCAATGATACCGCGAGACCCACGCTCAC
CGGCTCCAGATTTATCAGCAATAAACCAGCCAGCCGGAAGGGCCGAGCGCAGAAGTGGTCCTGCAACTTT
ATCCGCCTCCATCCAGTCTATTAATTGTTGCCGGGAAGCTAGAGTAAGTAGTTCGCCAGTTAATAGTTTG
CGCAACGTTGTTGCCATTGCTACAGGCATCGTGGTGTCACGCTCGTCGTTTGGTATGGCTTCATTCAGCT
CCGGTTCCCAACGATCAAGGCGAGTTACATGATCCCCCATGTTGTGCAAAAAAGCGGTTAGCTCCTTCGG
TCCTCCGATCGTTGTCAGAAGTAAGTTGGCCGCAGTGTTATCACTCATGGTTATGGCAGCACTGCATAAT
TCTCTTACTGTCATGCCATCCGTAAGATGCTTTTCTGTGACTGGTGAGTACTCAACCAAGTCATTCTGAG
AATAGTGTATGCGGCGACCGAGTTGCTCTTGCCCGGCGTCAATACGGGATAATACCGCGCCACATAGCAG
AACTTTAAAAGTGCTCATCATTGGAAAACGTTCTTCGGGGCGAAAACTCTCAAGGATCTTACCGCTGTTG
AGATCCAGTTCGATGTAACCCACTCGTGCACCCAACTGATCTTCAGCATCTTTTACTTTCACCAGCGTTT
CTGGGTGAGCAAAAACAGGAAGGCAAAATGCCGCAAAAAAGGGAATAAGGGCGACACGGAAATGTTGAAT
ACTCATACTCTTCCTTTTTCAATATTATTGAAGCATTTATCAGGGTTATTGTCTCATGAGCGGATACATA
TTTGAATGTATTTAGAAAAATAAACAAATAGGGGTTCCGCGCACATTTCCCCGAAAAGTGCCACCTGGGT
CGACATTGATTATTGACTAGTTATTAATAGTAATCAATTACGGGGTCATTAGTTCATAGCCCATATATGG
AGTTCCGCGTTACATAACTTACGGTAAATGGCCCGCCTGGCTGACCGCCCAACGACCCCCGCCCATTGAC
GTCAATAATGACGTATGTTCCCATAGTAACGCCAATAGGGACTTTCCATTGACGTCAATGGGTGGAGTAT
TTACGGTAAACTGCCCACTTGGCAGTACATCAAGTGTATCATATGCCAAGTACGCCCCCTATTGACGTCA
ATGACGGTAAATGGCCCGCCTGGCATTATGCCCAGTACATGACCTTATGGGACTTTCCTACTTGGCAGTA
CATCTACGTATTAGTCATCGCTATTACCATGGTCGAGGTGAGCCCCACGTTCTGCTTCACTCTCCCCATC
TCCCCCCCCTCCCCACCCCCAATTTTGTATTTATTTATTTTTTAATTATTTTGTGCAGCGATGGGGGCGG
GGGG
Features (pLannotate 1.2.2; 19 found; start..end, strand, type, name):
      1..122     +  promoter       chicken β-actin promoter (fragment): contains a 21-bp deletion relative to the standard chicken β-actin promoter
    123..1139    +  intron         chimeric intron: chimera between introns from chicken β-actin and rabbit β-globin
   1137..1196    +  CDS            HBB (fragment): HBB_LEPEU - Experimental evidence at protein level: Swiss-Prot protein existence level 1. Involved in oxygen transport from the lung to the various peripheral tissues. From Lepus europaeus (European hare).
   1197..4646    +  CDS            Cdh2: CADH2_MOUSE - Experimental evidence at protein level: Swiss-Prot protein existence level 1. Calcium-dependent cell adhesion protein; preferentially mediates homotypic cell-cell adhesion by dimerization with a CDH2 chain from another cell (PubMed:2762814, PubMed:11433297, PubMed:17988630, PubMed:9655503, PubMed:25253890). Cadherins may thus contribute to the sorting of heterogeneous cell types. Acts as a regulator of neural stem cells quiescence by mediating anchorage of neural stem cells to ependymocytes in the adult subependymal zone: upon cleavage by MMP24, CDH2-mediated anchorage is affecte
   4709..4783    +  CDS            HBB (fragment): HBB_PONPY - Experimental evidence at transcript level: Swiss-Prot protein existence level 2. Involved in oxygen transport from the lung to the various peripheral tissues. From Pongo pygmaeus (Bornean orangutan).
   4854..4909    +  polyA_signal   β-globin poly(A) signal: rabbit β-globin polyadenylation signal (Gil and Proudfoot, 1987)
   5294..5310    -  protein_bind   lac operator: The lac repressor binds to the lac operator to inhibit transcription in E. coli. This inhibition can be relieved by adding lactose or isopropyl-β-D-thiogalactopyranoside (IPTG). lac repressor encoded by lacI
   5318..5348    -  promoter       lac promoter: promoter for the E. coli lac operon
   5363..5384    -  protein_bind   CAP binding site: CAP binding activates transcription in the presence of cAMP. E. coli catabolite activator protein
   5397..5436    -  CDS            lacI (fragment): lac repressor; lacI; The lac repressor binds to the lac operator to inhibit transcription in E. coli. This inhibition can be relieved by adding lactose or isopropyl-β-D-thiogalactopyranoside (IPTG).
   5443..5465    +  promoter       SV40 promoter (fragment): SV40 enhancer and early promoter
   5489..5624    +  rep_origin     SV40 ori: SV40 origin of replication
   5644..5778    +  polyA_signal   SV40 poly(A) signal: SV40 polyadenylation signal
   5780..5834    -  CDS            lacI (fragment): lac repressor; lacI; The lac repressor binds to the lac operator to inhibit transcription in E. coli. This inhibition can be relieved by adding lactose or isopropyl-β-D-thiogalactopyranoside (IPTG).
   6017..6605    -  rep_origin     ori: high-copy-number ColE1/pMB1/pBR322/pUC origin of replication
   6776..7636    -  CDS            AmpR: β-lactamase; bla; confers resistance to ampicillin, carbenicillin, and related antibiotics
   7637..7741    -  promoter       AmpR promoter: bla
   7772..8151    +  enhancer       CMV enhancer: human cytomegalovirus immediate early enhancer
   8153..9       +  promoter       chicken β-actin promoter (fragment) (across the origin): No description available
