[The description below was written by a language model from this plasmid's Addgene catalogue record and pLannotate feature annotations shown in this document.]
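Description:
pCAG-NCad-GA is a mammalian expression plasmid built on the pCAGGS1 backbone that encodes mouse N-cadherin (Cdh2) carrying an inserted ddGFP-A domain and a C-terminal HA epitope tag. It is maintained in E. coli through a high-copy ColE1/pUC-type origin and selected with ampicillin via the β-lactamase gene. The backbone also retains lac promoter/operator remnants, small lacI fragments, and an SV40 origin with an adjacent SV40 polyadenylation signal. The SV40 origin can support episomal replication in cells that express large T antigen.

Expression is driven by the composite CAG arrangement: the CMV immediate-early enhancer, the chicken β-actin promoter and a chimeric chicken β-actin/rabbit β-globin intron. This combination gives strong, broadly active transcription in mammalian cells. The insert sits between EcoRI and NotI sites and is followed by the rabbit β-globin poly(A) signal. The short HBB "CDS" hits flanking the insert are most likely globin-derived backbone sequence rather than expressed fusions. The automated annotation labels the whole open reading frame as Cdh2 and does not separately mark ddGFP-A or the HA tag. The annotated span is longer than N-cadherin alone would need, consistent with an internal insertion, but the exact insertion position is not given in the record.

ddGFP-A is one half of a dimerization-dependent GFP pair, whose fluorescence rises when it associates with its ddGFP-B partner. The associated publication describes intensiometric indicators for visualizing N-cadherin interactions across cells, so this construct presumably serves as one component of such a reporter, paired with a complementary ddGFP-B-bearing partner. That companion construct is not described in the record.
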