Addgene plasmid #191666: pCAG-NCad-GA
Purpose: ddGFP-A-inserted mouse N-cadherin
Depositing lab: Takeharu Nagai. Publication: Development of intensiometric indicators for visualizing N-cadherin interaction across cells. Kanadome T, Hayashi K, Seto Y, Eiraku M, Nakajima K, Nagai T, Matsuda T. Commun Biol. 2022 Oct 7;5(1):1065. doi: 10.1038/s42003-022-04023-2. PubMed 36207396.
Backbone
  Vector backbone: pCAGGS1
  Backbone size w/o insert (bp): 4837
  Vector type: Mammalian Expression
Growth in bacteria
  Bacterial resistance: Ampicillin, 100 μg/mL
  Growth temperature: 37°C
  Growth strain: DH5alpha
  Copy number: High Copy
Gene/Insert
  Gene/Insert name: N-cadherin (alt name: NCad)
  Species: M. musculus (mouse)
  Insert size (bp): 3644
  Promoter: Chicken β-actin promoter
  Tag / fusion protein: ddGFP-A; HA (C terminal on insert)
  Cloning method: Restriction Enzyme; 5′ cloning site EcoRI (not destroyed); 3′ cloning site NotI (not destroyed)
  Sequencing primers: 5′ CTTCTGGCGTGTGACCGG; 3′ GCTTCATGATGTCCCCAT
Terms and licenses: Academic/Nonprofit Terms; Industry Terms: Not Available to Industry
How to cite: pCAG-NCad-GA was a gift from Takeharu Nagai (Addgene plasmid # 191666 ; http://n2t.net/addgene:191666 ; RRID:Addgene_191666)
